>Addgene plasmid #18262 | T4 Lysozyme I29A WT* | addgene partial sequence | sequence record 24049 | 3primeUP
CGAAAAGCCCGCTCATTAGGCGGGCTCAGATCTGCTCATGTTTGACAGCTTATCATCGATAAGCTTCGGC
AATAAATTCTTGATATGTTTTCATATGTTTCCTTTAAATATTTTAATTAGTAATTGTCTATTCAAGTAAT
TGTGAATATACTATCACAATTCCAAGAGAAAGTAAACAGCTTTATAGATTTTTATACGCGTCCCAAGTGC
CAGTTCTAAACGTTGTAATGACTCGTTTTGCGCGATTAGGTGTTTGATTATACCATCTACTTTTAGCTAA
GTTAACTGCTGCTTCATCCCAGCGTTTTTGTTGAAGCATACGTAAAGAGTTAGTAAATCCTGCCACACCG
GTTTCTCCCATTTGGAAAACCATATTAATCAATGCAGCGCGACGAACCGCATCAAGAGAATCATAAACCG
GTTTTAATTTAGCATTTCTCAGAATTCCGCGAACAGCAGCATCAACATCCTGATTAAAGAGTTTTTCAGC
CTCATCTTTTGTAATTACACCATTAGTATTACGCCCAATAGCTTTATCTAATTCAGATTTAGCAGCATTA
AGTGATGGACTTTTTGTAAGCAAATGACCGGCGCCAATAGTGTAATAGCCTTCTGTGTCTTTATAGATTT
TAAGTCTAAGACCTTCATCTATACGTAACATTTCAAATATATTCATAATACCTCCTAAGCATCGATGGAT
CCTGTTTCCTGTGTGAAATTGTTATCCGCTCACATTCCACACATTATACGAGCCGATGATAATGNCACAG
GGGAGGGGAGTAGCTGANCTGTNCNGGNGAATGTANCGNCCATCCCCATAANAGCGAGNNGGCGGGGGCN
NNNACCNCNGCGCCNN
