[The description below was written by a language model from this plasmid's Addgene catalogue record.]
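Description:
T4 Lysozyme I29A WT* is a bacterial expression plasmid built on the pHS1403 backbone (about 5 kb without insert) that carries a mutant form of the bacteriophage T4 lysozyme gene (gene e). It is maintained in E. coli as a high-copy plasmid under ampicillin selection. The record does not name the origin of replication or the promoter that drives expression, and no feature table is provided, so the regulatory architecture of the vector cannot be described from the available information.

The insert is roughly 600 bp and was placed between BamHI and HindIII sites, both of which remain intact, so the cassette can be excised or exchanged. According to the depositor's notes, the BamHI site lies 27 bp upstream of the start codon and the HindIII site 115 bp beyond the stop codon, meaning short flanking untranslated segments accompany the coding region. The encoded protein carries the I29A substitution, replacing isoleucine 29 with alanine. The "WT*" designation indicates the background in which the mutation was made. In the T4 lysozyme literature this term conventionally refers to the cysteine-free pseudo-wild-type protein, although the record itself does not define it. No fusion tags or reporters are listed.

The record does not give a purpose. A large-to-small substitution of this kind in T4 lysozyme is typical of studies that produce recombinant protein to examine how individual side chains contribute to protein stability, folding and structure.
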