Addgene plasmid #18262: T4 Lysozyme I29A WT*
Depositing lab: Brian Matthews. Depositing organization: University of Oregon.
Backbone
  Vector backbone: pHS1403
  Backbone size w/o insert (bp): 5000
  Vector type: Bacterial Expression
Growth in bacteria
  Bacterial resistance: Ampicillin, 100 μg/mL
  Growth temperature: 37°C
  Growth strain: DH5alpha
  Copy number: High Copy
Gene/Insert
  Gene/Insert name: T4 Lysozyme (alt name: JX9 TA)
  Species: Bacteriophage T4
  Insert size (bp): 600
  Mutation: I29A WT*
  GenBank ID: NP_049736
  Entrez Gene: e (a.k.a. T4p123)
  Cloning method: Restriction Enzyme; 5′ cloning site BamHI (not destroyed); 3′ cloning site HindIII (not destroyed)
  Sequencing primers: 5′ na; 3′ GGCGTATCACGAGGCCC
Terms and licenses: Academic/Nonprofit Terms; Industry Terms: Not Available to Industry
Depositor comments: The BamHI site is 27 bp from the ATG and the HindIII site is 115 bp from the stop.
How to cite: T4 Lysozyme I29A WT* was a gift from Brian Matthews (Addgene plasmid # 18262 ; http://n2t.net/addgene:18262 ; RRID:Addgene_18262)
